Addgene plasmid #60593: pSpec
Purpose: used with pAND_YFP to generate an AND gate without memory
Depositing lab: Christopher Voigt. Depositing organization: Massachusetts Institute of Technology. Publication: Permanent genetic memory with >1-byte capacity. Yang L, Nielsen AA, Fernandez-Rodriguez J, McClune CJ, Laub MT, Lu TK, Voigt CA. Nat Methods. 2014 Dec;11(12):1261-6. doi: 10.1038/nmeth.3147. Epub 2014 Oct 26. PubMed 25344638.
Backbone
  Vector backbone: unknown
  Vector type: Bacterial Expression
Growth in bacteria
  Bacterial resistance: Spectinomycin, 50 μg/mL
  Growth temperature: 37°C
  Growth strain: DH10B
  Copy number: Unknown
Gene/Insert
  Gene/Insert name: Spec
  Species: Synthetic
  Cloning method: Unknown
  Sequencing primers: 5′ unknown
Terms and licenses: Academic/Nonprofit Terms; Industry Terms: Not Available to Industry
How to cite: pSpec was a gift from Christopher Voigt (Addgene plasmid # 60593 ; http://n2t.net/addgene:60593 ; RRID:Addgene_60593)
