[The description below was written by a language model from this plasmid's Addgene catalogue record and pLannotate feature annotations shown in this document.]
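Description:
pSpec is a 4,269-bp bacterial plasmid from a synthetic-biology toolkit for building genetic logic and memory circuits in E. coli. According to the record, it is used alongside a second plasmid, pAND_YFP, to assemble an AND gate that lacks memory. The backbone is listed as unknown, but the feature table shows a pSC101 origin together with the Rep101 (RepA) gene that this origin requires, so it should behave as a low-copy replicon compatible with plasmids carrying other origin types, even though the catalogue gives copy number as unknown. A short fragment matching the RSF1030 origin is also annotated, but it is too small to be a functional origin. Selection is by spectinomycin through the aadA aminoglycoside adenylyltransferase gene (SmR), which also confers streptomycin resistance. A cat promoter lies at the end of the linear numbering, immediately upstream of this gene on the circular map, and presumably drives it.

The catalogue names the insert only as "Spec", which suggests the plasmid mainly supplies the spectinomycin marker and backbone normally contributed by another circuit plasmid. The annotation nevertheless shows an additional cassette: a tet operator and a short hit to a tetO-containing H1 promoter variant (most likely reflecting a TetR-regulated bacterial promoter rather than a mammalian element), followed by an mRFP1 red fluorescent protein coding sequence and the rrnB T1 and T7Te terminators. No tetR gene is annotated, and the record does not explain what role this mRFP1 unit plays in the AND gate. The his operon and lambda t0 terminators insulate the resistance, reporter and replication modules from one another.
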