Features (pLannotate 1.2.2; 12 found; start..end, strand, type, name):
      1..792     +  CDS            SmR: aminoglycoside adenylyltransferase (Murphy, 1985); aadA; confers resistance to spectinomycin and streptomycin
    800..859     +  terminator     his operon terminator: This putative transcriptin terminator from the E. coli his operon has a 2-bp deletion introduced during synthesis. Its efficiency has not been determined.
    964..982     +  protein_bind   tet operator: tetO; bacterial operator O2 for the tetR and tetA genes tetracycline repressor TetR
    988..1007    +  promoter       H1-2O2 promoter (fragment): doxycycline-inducible variant of the human H1 RNA promoter (Henriksen et al., 2007)
   1045..1719    +  CDS            mRFP1: mRFP1 is a basic (constitutively fluorescent) red fluorescent protein published in 2002, derived from Discosoma sp.. It is reported to be a somewhat slowly-maturing monomer with low acid sensitivity.
   1742..1813    +  terminator     rrnB T1 terminator: transcription terminator T1 from the E. coli rrnB gene
   1829..1856    +  terminator     T7Te terminator: phage T7 early transcription terminator
   1862..1934    -  rep_origin     RSF ori (fragment): Plasmids containing the RSF 1030 origin of replication can be propagated in E. coli cells that contain additional plasmids with compatible origins.
   1993..2087    +  terminator     lambda t0 terminator: transcription terminator from phage lambda
   2579..2801    +  rep_origin     pSC101 ori: low-copy replication origin that requires the Rep101 protein
   2849..3799    +  CDS            Rep101: RepA protein needed for replication with the pSC101 origin; rep101
   4172..4269    +  promoter       cat promoter: promoter of the E. coli cat gene encoding chloramphenicol acetyltransferase
>Addgene plasmid #60593 | pSpec | depositor full sequence | sequence record 97361 | pSpec sequence 4269 bps
ATGAGGGAAGCGGTGATCGCCGAAGTATCGACTCAACTATCAGAGGTAGTTGGCGTCATCGAGCGCCATC
TCGAACCGACGTTGCTGGCCGTACATTTGTACGGCTCCGCAGTGGATGGCGGCCTGAAGCCACACAGTGA
TATTGATTTGCTGGTTACGGTGACCGTAAGGCTTGATGAAACAACGCGGCGAGCTTTGATCAACGACCTT
TTGGAAACTTCGGCTTCCCCTGGAGAGAGCGAGATTCTCCGCGCTGTAGAAGTCACCATTGTTGTGCACG
ACGACATCATTCCGTGGCGTTATCCAGCTAAGCGCGAACTGCAATTTGGAGAATGGCAGCGCAATGACAT
TCTTGCAGGTATCTTCGAGCCAGCCACGATCGACATTGATCTGGCTATCTTGCTGACAAAAGCAAGAGAA
CATAGCGTTGCCTTGGTAGGTCCAGCGGCGGAGGAACTCTTTGATCCGGTTCCTGAACAGGATCTATTTG
AGGCGCTAAATGAAACCTTAACGCTATGGAACTCGCCGCCCGACTGGGCTGGCGATGAGCGAAATGTAGT
GCTTACGTTGTCCCGCATTTGGTACAGCGCAGTAACCGGCAAAATCGCGCCGAAGGATGTCGCTGCCGAC
TGGGCAATGGAGCGCCTGCCGGCCCAGTATCAGCCCGTCATACTTGAAGCTAGACAGGCTTATCTTGGAC
AAGAAGAAGATCGCTTGGCCTCGCGCGCAGATCAGTTGGAAGAATTTGTCCACTACGTGAAAGGCGAGAT
CACCAAGGTAGTCGGCAAATAATACTAGCTCCGGCAAAAAAACGGGCAAGGTGTCACCACCCTGCCCTTT
TTCTTTAAAACCGAAAAGATTACTTCGCGTTTGCCACCTGACGTCTAAGAATTTTCGAAAAAAGGCCTCC
CAAATCGGGGGGCCTTTTTTATTGATAACAAAATACTCCACCGTTGGCTTTTTTCCCTATCAGTGATAGA
GATTGACATCCCTATCAGTGATAGAGATAATGAGCACTACTAGAGTCACACAGGAAAGTACTAGATGGCT
TCCTCCGAAGACGTTATCAAAGAGTTCATGCGTTTCAAAGTTCGTATGGAAGGTTCCGTTAACGGTCACG
AGTTCGAAATCGAAGGTGAAGGTGAAGGTCGTCCGTACGAAGGTACCCAGACCGCTAAACTGAAAGTTAC
CAAAGGTGGTCCGCTGCCGTTCGCTTGGGACATCCTGTCCCCGCAGTTCCAGTACGGTTCCAAAGCTTAC
GTTAAACACCCGGCTGACATCCCGGACTACCTGAAACTGTCCTTCCCGGAAGGTTTCAAATGGGAACGTG
TTATGAACTTCGAAGACGGTGGTGTTGTTACCGTTACCCAGGACTCCTCCCTGCAAGACGGTGAGTTCAT
CTACAAAGTTAAACTGCGTGGTACCAACTTCCCGTCCGACGGTCCGGTTATGCAGAAAAAAACCATGGGT
TGGGAAGCTTCCACCGAACGTATGTACCCGGAAGACGGTGCTCTGAAAGGTGAAATCAAAATGCGTCTGA
AACTGAAAGACGGTGGTCACTACGACGCTGAAGTTAAAACCACCTACATGGCTAAAAAACCGGTTCAGCT
GCCGGGTGCTTACAAAACCGACATCAAACTGGACATCACCTCCCACAACGAAGACTACACCATCGTTGAA
CAGTACGAACGTGCTGAAGGTCGTCACTCCACCGGTGCTTAATAATACTAGAGCCAGGCATCAAATAAAA
CGAAAGGCTCAGTCGAAAGACTGGGCCTTTCGTTTTATCTGTTGTTTGTCGGTGAACGCTCTCTACTAGA
GTCACACTGGCTCACCTTCGGGTGGGCCTTTCTGCGTTTATAGCTCACTCAAAGGCGGTAATACGGTTAT
CCACAGAATCAGGGGATAACGCAGGAAAGAACATGTGAGCAAAAGGCCAGCAAAAGGCCAGGAACCGTAA
AAACTGTCAGACCAAGTTTACGAGCTCGCTTGGACTCCTGTTGATAGATCCAGTAATGACCTCAGAACTC
CATCTGGATTTGTTCAGAACGCTCGGTTGCCGCCGGGCGTTTTTTATTGGTGAGAATCCAAGCACTAGGG
ACAGTAAGACGGGTAAGCCTGTTGATGATACCGCTGCCTTACTGGGTGCATTAGCCAGTCTGAATGACCT
GTCACGGGATAATCCGAAGTGGTCAGACTGGAAAATCAGAGGGCAGGAACTGCTGAACAGCAAAAAGTCA
GATAGCACCACATAGCAGACCCGCCATAAAACGCCCTGAGAAGCCCGTGACGGGCTTTTCTTGTATTATG
GGTAGTTTCCTTGCATGAATCCATAAAAGGCGCCTGTAGTGCCATTTACCCCCATTCACTGCCAGAGCCG
TGAGCGCAGCGAACTGAATGTCACGAAAAAGACAGCGACTCAGGTGCCTGATGGTCGGAGACAAAAGGAA
TATTCAGCGATTTGCCCGAGCTTGCGAGGGTGCTACTTAAGCCTTTAGGGTTTTAAGGTCTGTTTTGTAG
AGGAGCAAACAGCGTTTGCGACATCCTTTTGTAATACTGCGGAACTGACTAAAGTAGTGAGTTATACACA
GGGCTGGGATCTATTCTTTTTATCTTTTTTTATTCTTTCTTTATTCTATAAATTATAACCACTTGAATAT
AAACAAAAAAAACACACAAAGGTCTAGCGGAATTTACAGAGGGTCTAGCAGAATTTACAAGTTTTCCAGC
AAAGGTCTAGCAGAATTTACAGATACCCACAACTCAAAGGAAAAGGACATGTAATTATCATTGACTAGCC
CATCTCAATTGGTATAGTGATTAAAATCACCTAGACCAATTGAGATGTATGTCTGAATTAGTTGTTTTCA
AAGCAAATGAACTAGCGATTAGTCGCTATGACTTAACGGAGCATGAAACCAAGCTAATTTTATGCTGTGT
GGCACTACTCAACCCCACGATTGAAAACCCTACAAGGAAAGAACGGACGGTATCGTTCACTTATAACCAA
TACGCTCAGATGATGAACATCAGTAGGGAAAATGCTTATGGTGTATTAGCTAAAGCAACCAGAGAGCTGA
TGACGAGAACTGTGGAAATCAGGAATCCTTTGGTTAAAGGCTTTGAGATTTTCCAGTGGACAAACTATGC
CAAGTTCTCAAGCGAAAAATTAGAATTAGTTTTTAGTGAAGAGATATTGCCTTATCTTTTCCAGTTAAAA
AAATTCATAAAATATAATCTGGAACATGTTAAGTCTTTTGAAAACAAATACTCTATGAGGATTTATGAGT
GGTTATTAAAAGAACTAACACAAAAGAAAACTCACAAGGCAAATATAGAGATTAGCCTTGATGAATTTAA
GTTCATGTTAATGCTTGAAAATAACTACCATGAGTTTAAAAGGCTTAACCAATGGGTTTTGAAACCAATA
AGTAAAGATTTAAACACTTACAGCAATATGAAATTGGTGGTTGATAAGCGAGGCCGCCCGACTGATACGT
TGATTTTCCAAGTTGAACTAGATAGACAAATGGATCTCGTAACCGAACTTGAGAACAACCAGATAAAAAT
GAATGGTGACAAAATACCAACAACCATTACATCAGATTCCTACCTACGTAACGGACTAAGAAAAACACTA
CACGATGCTTTAACTGCAAAAATTCAGCTCACCAGTTTTGAGGCAAAATTTTTGAGTGACATGCAAAGTA
AGCATGATCTCAATGGTTCGTTCTCATGGCTCACGCAAAAACAACGAACCACACTAGAGAACATACTGGC
TAAATACGGAAGGATCTGAGGTTCTTATGGCTCTTGTATCTATCAGTGAAGCATCAAGACTAACAAACAA
AAGTAGAACAACTGTTCACCGTTAGATATCAAAGGGAAAACTGTCCATATGCACAGATGAAAACGGTGTA
AAAAAGATAGATACATCAGAGCTTTTACGAGTTTTTGGTGCATTTAAAGCTGTTCACCATGAACAGATCG
ACAATGTAACGATTATCAAAAAGGATCTTCACCTAGATCCTTTTAAATTAAAAATGAAGCTTCGTTGTGT
CTCAAAATCTCTGATGTTACATTGCACAAGATAAAAATATATCATCATGAACAATAAAACTGTCTGCTTA
CATAAACAGTAATACAAGGGGTGTTTACTAGAGGTTGATCGGGCACGTAAGAGGTTCCAACTTTCACCAT
AATGAAATAAGATCACTACCGGGCGTATTTTTTGAGTTATCGAGATTTTCAGGAGCTAAGGAAGCTAAA
