>Addgene plasmid #60593 | pSpec | addgene partial sequence | sequence record 106424 | RNAde-BB-1F 5'-tgccacctgacgtctaagaa-3'
TTGATAACAAAATACTCCACCGTTGGCTTTTTTCCCTATCAGTGATAGAGATTGACATCCCTATCAGTGA
TAGAGATAATGAGCACTACTAGAGTCACACAGGAAAGTACTAGATGGCTTCCTCCGAAGACGTTATCAAA
GAGTTCATGCGTTTCAAAGTTCGTATGGAAGGTTCCGTTAACGGTCACGAGTTCGAAATCGAAGGTGAAG
GTGAAGGTCGTCCGTACGAAGGTACCCAGACCGCTAAACTGAAAGTTACCAAAGGTGGTCCGCTGCCGTT
CGCTTGGGACATCCTGTCCCCGCAGTTCCAGTACGGTTCCAAAGCTTACGTTAAACACCCGGCTGACATC
CCGGACTACCTGAAACTGTCCTTCCCGGAAGGTTTCAAATGGGAACGTGTTATGAACTTCGAAGACGGTG
GTGTTGTTACCGTTACCCAGGACTCCTCCCTGCAAGACGGTGAGTTCATCTACAAAGTTAAACTGCGTGG
TACCAACTTCCCGTCCGACGGTCCGGTTATGCAGAAAAAAACCATGGGTTGGGAAGCTTCCACCGAACGT
ATGTACCCGGAAGACGGTGCTCTGAAAGGTGAAATCAAAATGCGTCTGAAACTGAAAGACGGTGGTCACT
ACGACGCTGAAGTTAAAACCACCTACATGGCTAAAAAACCGGTTCAGCTGCCGGGTGCTTACAAAACCGA
CATCAAACTGGACATCACCTCCCACAACGAAGACTACACCATCGTTGAACAGTACGAACGTGCTGAAGGT
CGTCACTCCACCGGTGCTTAATAATACTAGAGCCAGGCATCAA
