>Addgene plasmid #60593 | pSpec | addgene partial sequence | sequence record 107153 | T0term-R 5'-GCGGCAACCGAGCGTTC-3'
ATCTATCAACAGGAGTCCAAGCGAGCTCGTAAACTTGGTCTGACAGTTTTTACGGTTCCTGGCCTTTTGC
TGGCCTTTTGCTCACATGTTCTTTCCTGCGTTATCCCCTGATTCTGTGGATAACCGTATTACCGCCTTTG
AGTGAGCTATAAACGCAGAAAGGCCCACCCGAAGGTGAGCCAGTGTGACTCTAGTAGAGAGCGTTCACCG
ACAAACAACAGATAAAACGAAAGGCCCAGTCTTTCGACTGAGCCTTTCGTTTTATTTGATGCCTGGCTCT
AGTATTATTAAGCACCGGTGGAGTGACGACCTTCAGCACGTTCGTACTGTTCAACGATGGTGTAGTCTTC
GTTGTGGGAGGTGATGTCCAGTTTGATGTCGGTTTTGTAAGCACCCGGCAGCTGAACCGGTTTTTTAGCC
ATGTAGGTGGTTTTAACTTCAGCGTCGTAGTGACCACCGTCTTTCAGTTTCAGACGCATTTTGATTTCAC
CTTTCAGAGCACCGTCTTCCGGGTACATACGTTCGGTGGAAGCTTCCCAACCCATGGTTTTTTTCTGCAT
AACCGGACCGTCGGACGGGAAGTTGGTACCACGCAGTTTAACTTTGTAGATGAACTCACCGTCTTGCAGG
GAGGAGTCCTGGGTAACGGTAACAACACCACCGTCTTCGAAGTTCATAACACGTTCCCATTTGAAACCTT
CCGGGAAGGACAGTTTCAGGTAGTCCGGGATGTCAGCCGGGTGTTTAACGTAAGCTTTGGAACCGTACTG
GAACTGCGGGGACAGGATGTCCCAAGCGAACGGCAGCGGACCACCTTTGGTAACTTTCAGTTTAGCGGTC
TGG
